Addgene plasmid #72865: pRB40
Purpose: template for N-terminal eGFP tag, constitutive Blasticidin resistance
Depositing lab: Klaus Foerstemann. Depositing organization: Ludwig-Maximilians-Universitaet Muenchen (LMU). Publication: A Comprehensive Toolbox for Genome Editing in Cultured Drosophila melanogaster Cells. Kunzelmann S, Bottcher R, Schmidts I, Forstemann K. G3 (Bethesda). 2016 Jun 1;6(6):1777-85. doi: 10.1534/g3.116.028241. PubMed 27172193.
Backbone
  Vector backbone: pJet1.2
  Backbone size w/o insert (bp): 2974
  Total vector size (bp): 4933
  Modifications to backbone: contains a copia-Blasticidin cassette, followed by the Drosophila mtnDE promoter, flanked by FRT-sites
  Vector type: Insect Expression
  Selectable markers: Blasticidin
Growth in bacteria
  Bacterial resistance: Ampicillin, 100 μg/mL
  Growth temperature: 37°C
  Growth strain: DH5alpha
  Copy number: High Copy
Gene/Insert
  Gene/Insert name: eGFP
  Species: synthetic
  Insert size (bp): 717
  Cloning method: Restriction Enzyme; 5′ cloning site XhoI (not destroyed); 3′ cloning site SpeI (not destroyed)
  Sequencing primers: 5′ pJet fwd; 3′ pJet rev
Terms and licenses: Academic/Nonprofit Terms; Industry Terms: Not Available to Industry
Depositor comments: We observe rather poor growth of bacteria with the pJet1.2 backbone, resulting in low yields of the plasmid preps.
How to cite: pRB40 was a gift from Klaus Foerstemann (Addgene plasmid # 72865 ; http://n2t.net/addgene:72865 ; RRID:Addgene_72865)
