[The description below was written by a language model from this plasmid's Addgene catalogue record and pLannotate feature annotations shown in this document.]
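Description:
pRB40 is a 4,933 bp template plasmid built on the pJet1.2 cloning backbone, part of a toolbox for genome editing in cultured Drosophila melanogaster cells. It is catalogued as an insect expression vector, but its stated purpose is to act as a template for adding an N-terminal eGFP tag together with a constitutively expressed blasticidin resistance marker. In E. coli it replicates from a high-copy ColE1/pUC-type origin and is selected with ampicillin through the bla gene and its own promoter. The depositor notes that bacteria carrying the pJet1.2 backbone grow poorly and give low plasmid yields. The two annotated fragments of the eco47IR restriction endonuclease gene, under a lac UV5 promoter, are the halves of the pJet1.2 lethal gene that the cloned cassette interrupts. This is the backbone's positive-selection mechanism for inserts. A T7 promoter flanks the cloning site.

The payload begins with a minimal FRT site, followed by a copia promoter fragment driving the blasticidin S deaminase gene (BSD), which allows selection of modified insect cells. A short P element 3' end fragment lies just after BSD. The record states that the Drosophila mtnDE promoter follows the resistance cassette within the FRT-flanked region. It was not detected by the automated annotation, but an unannotated stretch before the second FRT site would be consistent with its position. The 717 bp EGFP coding sequence, cloned between XhoI and SpeI, lies directly downstream of the second FRT. With this layout, the marker and mtnDE promoter would sit upstream of the EGFP-fused gene after integration at the start of a target gene. Because the minimal FRT sites support FLP-mediated excision, the selection cassette and promoter can then be removed, leaving the tag in place.
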