Features (pLannotate 1.2.2; 15 found; start..end, strand, type, name):
     19..303     -  CDS            eco47IR (fragment): T2E7_ECOLX - Protein predicted: Swiss-Prot protein existence level 4. Recognizes the double-stranded sequence GGWCC and cleaves after G-1. From Escherichia coli.
    305..323     +  promoter       T7 promoter: promoter for bacteriophage T7 RNA polymerase
    372..404     -  protein_bind   FRT (minimal): supports FLP-mediated excision but not integration (Turan and Bode, 2011) FLP recombinase from the Saccharomyces cerevisiae 2μ plasmid
    412..664     +  promoter       copia promoter (fragment): strong promoter from the Drosophila transposable element copia (Sinclair et al., 1986)
    674..1071    +  CDS            BSD (fragment): blasticidin S deaminase; Aspergillus terreus BSD; confers resistance to blasticidin
   1073..1102    +  misc_feature   P element 3' end (fragment): P element 3' end
   1520..1553    -  protein_bind   FRT (minimal): supports FLP-mediated excision but not integration (Turan and Bode, 2011) FLP recombinase from the Saccharomyces cerevisiae 2μ plasmid
   1572..2288    +  CDS            EGFP: EGFP is a basic (constitutively fluorescent) green fluorescent protein published in 1996, derived from Aequorea victoria. It is reported to be a rapidly-maturing weak dimer with moderate acid sensitivity.
   2311..2712    -  CDS            eco47IR (fragment): T2E7_ECOLX - Protein predicted: Swiss-Prot protein existence level 4. Recognizes the double-stranded sequence GGWCC and cleaves after G-1. From Escherichia coli.
   2765..2795    -  promoter       lac UV5 promoter: E. coli lac promoter with an "up" mutation
   2810..2831    -  protein_bind   CAP binding site: CAP binding activates transcription in the presence of cAMP. E. coli catabolite activator protein
   2856..2939    -  CDS            lacI (fragment): lac repressor; lacI; The lac repressor binds to the lac operator to inhibit transcription in E. coli. This inhibition can be relieved by adding lactose or isopropyl-β-D-thiogalactopyranoside (IPTG).
   3122..3710    -  rep_origin     ori: high-copy-number ColE1/pMB1/pBR322/pUC origin of replication
   3881..4741    -  CDS            AmpR: β-lactamase; bla; confers resistance to ampicillin, carbenicillin, and related antibiotics
   4742..4846    -  promoter       AmpR promoter: bla
>Addgene plasmid #72865 | pRB40 | depositor full sequence | sequence record 136547 | pRB40 sequence 4933 bps
GCCCCTGCAGCCGAATTATATTATTTTTGCCAAATAATTTTTAACAAAAGCTCTGAAGTCTTCTTCATTT
AAATTCTTAGATGATACTTCATCTGGAAAATTGTCCCAATTAGTAGCATCACGCTGTGAGTAAGTTCTAA
ACCATTTTTTTATTGTTGTATTATCTCTAATCTTACTACTCGATGAGTTTTCGGTATTATCTCTATTTTT
AACTTGGAGCAGGTTCCATTCATTGTTTTTTTCATCATAGTGAATAAAATCAACTGCTTTAACACTTGTG
CCTGAACACCATATCCATCCGGCGTAATACGACTCACTATAGGGAGAGCGGCCGCCAGATCTTCCGGATG
GCTCGAGTTTTTCAGCAAGATAAGTTCCTATACTTTCTAGAGAATAGGAACTTCCATATGCTGTTGGAAT
ATACTATTCAACCTACAAAAATAACGTTAAACAACACTACTTTATATTTGATATGAATGGCCACACCTTT
TATGCCATAAAACATATTGTAAGAGAATACCACTCTTTTTATTCCTTCTTTCCTTCTTGTACGTTTTTTG
CTGTGAGTAGGTCGTGGTGCTGGTGTTGCAGTTGAAATAACTTAAAATATAAATCATAAAACTCAAACAT
AAACTTGACTATTTATTTATTTATTAAGAAAGGAGGTACCGGTATGGCCAAGCCTTTGTCTCAAGAAGAA
TCCACCCTCATTGAAAGAGCAACGGCTACAATCAACAGCATCCCCATCTCTGAAGACTACAGCGTCGCCA
GCGCAGCTCTCTCTAGCGACGGCCGCATCTTCACTGGTGTCAATGTATATCATTTTACTGGGGGACCTTG
CGCAGAACTCGTGGTGCTGGGCACTGCTGCTGCTGCGGCAGCTGGCAACCTGACTTGTATCGTCGCGATC
GGAAATGAGAACAGGGGCATCTTGAGCCCCTGCGGACGGTGCCGACAGGTTCTTCTCGATCTGCATCCTG
GGATCAAAGCCATAGTGAAGGACAGTGATGGACAGCCGACGGCAGTTGGGATTCGTGAATTGCTGCCCTC
TGGTTATGTGTGGGAGGGCTAGAAATTATTAAAAATAAAACTTTAAAAATAAATTTGTTTCTAACATATG
CCTAGGCTTGTTGATTTGTTTTTTGTTTATTTACTGCGGTAATTCCTAGTCTTAGAAGCTTATTGAACTT
GTTGATGCCTTCTGGTTGGGAAATCCTCCTCTTTATACCCGATCCAGTCCAATCGAAACTGTGGGCCGTG
GTGCCCGATAAGATAAGAAAGCCGTGTGCAAGTCGATCGGCGTGCGCAAAAGCATAATGCTTTTTCTGCC
CGGCGATGATAAGCGATTTGCACACGCCCTGATAACAGGAATTGATTTTTTTGGTGCGCAAAGCAGTGAA
AGCTCTATAAGAATGCTGGACCGCCAGTCGACAATCATCAAACAGTGCTAGCTAACGGCTAAGTGAATCA
AGTTTATTTTAATATAATCAACAACAAAATATTTTAACACAAACCTAGGGAAGTTCCTATACTTTCTAGA
GAATAGGAACTTCTAATCCAAAATGGGATCCATGGTGAGCAAGGGCGAGGAGCTGTTCACCGGGGTGGTG
CCCATCCTGGTCGAGCTGGACGGCGACGTAAACGGCCACAAGTTCAGCGTGTCCGGCGAGGGCGAGGGCG
ATGCCACCTACGGCAAGCTGACCCTGAAGTTCATCTGCACCACCGGCAAGCTGCCCGTGCCCTGGCCCAC
CCTCGTGACCACCCTGACCTACGGCGTGCAGTGCTTCAGCCGCTACCCCGACCACATGAAGCAGCACGAC
TTCTTCAAGTCCGCCATGCCCGAAGGCTACGTCCAGGAGCGCACCATCTTCTTCAAGGACGACGGCAACT
ACAAGACCCGCGCCGAGGTGAAGTTCGAGGGCGACACCCTGGTGAACCGCATCGAGCTGAAGGGCATCGA
CTTCAAGGAGGACGGCAACATCCTGGGGCACAAGCTGGAGTACAACTACAACAGCCACAACGTCTATATC
ATGGCCGACAAGCAGAAGAACGGCATCAAGGTGAACTTCAAGATCCGCCACAACATCGAGGACGGCAGCG
TGCAGCTCGCCGACCACTACCAGCAGAACACCCCCATCGGCGACGGCCCCGTGCTGCTGCCCGACAACCA
CTACCTGAGCACCCAGTCCGCCCTGAGCAAAGACCCCAACGAGAAGCGCGATCACATGGTCCTGCTGGAG
TTCGTGACCGCCGCCGGGATCACTCTCGGCATGGACGAGCTGTACAAGGAATTCGGTACCTCTCCAGCTG
CTCCAAGCGGCGGTACTAGTATCTTTCTAGAAGATCTCCTACAATATTCTCAGCTGCCATGGAAAATCGA
TGTTCTTCTTTTATTCTCTCAAGATTTTCAGGCTGTATATTAAAACTTATATTAAGAACTATGCTAACCA
CCTCATCAGGAACCGTTGTAGGTGGCGTGGGTTTTCTTGGCAATCGACTCTCATGAAAACTACGAGCTAA
ATATTCAATATGTTCCTCTTGACCAACTTTATTCTGCATTTTTTTTGAACGAGGTTTAGAGCAAGCTTCA
GGAAACTGAGACAGGAATTTTATTAAAAATTTAAATTTTGAAGAAAGTTCAGGGTTAATAGCATCCATTT
TTTGCTTTGCAAGTTCCTCAGCATTCTTAACAAAAGACGTCTCTTTTGACATGTTTAAAGTTTAAACCTC
CTGTGTGAAATTATTATCCGCTCATAATTCCACACATTATACGAGCCGGAAGCATAAAGTGTAAAGCCTG
GGGTGCCTAATGAGTGAGCTAACTCACATTAATTGCGTTGCGCTCACTGCCAATTGCTTTCCAGTCGGGA
AACCTGTCGTGCCAGCTGCATTAATGAATCGGCCAACGCGCGGGGAGAGGCGGTTTGCGTATTGGGCGCT
CTTCCGCTTCCTCGCTCACTGACTCGCTGCGCTCGGTCGTTCGGCTGCGGCGAGCGGTATCAGCTCACTC
AAAGGCGGTAATACGGTTATCCACAGAATCAGGGGATAACGCAGGAAAGAACATGTGAGCAAAAGGCCAG
CAAAAGGCCAGGAACCGTAAAAAGGCCGCGTTGCTGGCGTTTTTCCATAGGCTCCGCCCCCCTGACGAGC
ATCACAAAAATCGACGCTCAAGTCAGAGGTGGCGAAACCCGACAGGACTATAAAGATACCAGGCGTTTCC
CCCTGGAAGCTCCCTCGTGCGCTCTCCTGTTCCGACCCTGCCGCTTACCGGATACCTGTCCGCCTTTCTC
CCTTCGGGAAGCGTGGCGCTTTCTCATAGCTCACGCTGTAGGTATCTCAGTTCGGTGTAGGTCGTTCGCT
CCAAGCTGGGCTGTGTGCACGAACCCCCCGTTCAGCCCGACCGCTGCGCCTTATCCGGTAACTATCGTCT
TGAGTCCAACCCGGTAAGACACGACTTATCGCCACTGGCAGCAGCCACTGGTAACAGGATTAGCAGAGCG
AGGTATGTAGGCGGTGCTACAGAGTTCTTGAAGTGGTGGCCTAACTACGGCTACACTAGAAGGACAGTAT
TTGGTATCTGCGCTCTGCTGAAGCCAGTTACCTTCGGAAAAAGAGTTGGTAGCTCTTGATCCGGCAAACA
AACCACCGCTGGTAGCGGTGGTTTTTTTGTTTGCAAGCAGCAGATTACGCGCAGAAAAAAAGGATCTCAA
GAAGATCCTTTGATCTTTTCTACGGGGTCTGACGCTCAGTGGAACGAAAACTCACGTTAAGGGATTTTGG
TCATGAGATTATCAAAAAGGATCTTCACCTAGATCCTTTTAAATTAAAAATGAAGTTTTAAATCAATCTA
AAGTATATATGAGTAAACTTGGTCTGACAGTTACCAATGCTTAATCAGTGAGGCACCTATCTCAGCGATC
TGTCTATTTCGTTCATCCATAGTTGCCTGACTCCCCGTCGTGTAGATAACTACGATACGGGAGGGCTTAC
CATCTGGCCCCAGTGCTGCAATGATACCGCGAGACCCACGCTCACCGGCTCCAGATTTATCAGCAATAAA
CCAGCCAGCCGGAAGGGCCGAGCGCAGAAGTGGTCCTGCAACTTTATCCGCCTCCATCCAGTCTATTAAT
TGTTGCCGGGAAGCTAGAGTAAGTAGTTCGCCAGTTAATAGTTTGCGCAACGTTGTTGCCATTGCTACAG
GCATCGTGGTGTCACGCTCGTCGTTTGGTATGGCTTCATTCAGCTCCGGTTCCCAACGATCAAGGCGAGT
TACATGATCCCCCATGTTGTGCAAAAAAGCGGTTAGCTCCTTCGGTCCTCCGATCGTTGTCAGAAGTAAG
TTGGCCGCAGTGTTATCACTCATGGTTATGGCAGCACTGCATAATTCTCTTACTGTCATGCCATCCGTAA
GATGCTTTTCTGTGACTGGTGAGTACTCAACCAAGTCATTCTGAGAATAGTGTATGCGGCGACCGAGTTG
CTCTTGCCCGGCGTCAATACGGGATAATACCGCGCCACATAGCAGAACTTTAAAAGTGCTCATCATTGGA
AAACGTTCTTCGGGGCGAAAACTCTCAAGGATCTTACCGCTGTTGAGATCCAGTTCGATGTAACCCACTC
GTGCACCCAACTGATCTTCAGCATCTTTTACTTTCACCAGCGTTTCTGGGTGAGCAAAAACAGGAAGGCA
AAATGCCGCAAAAAAGGGAATAAGGGCGACACGGAAATGTTGAATACTCATACTCTTCCTTTTTCAATAT
TATTGAAGCATTTATCAGGGTTATTGTCTCATGAGCGGATACATATTTGAATGTATTTAGAAAAATAAAC
AAATAGGGGTTCCGCGCACATTTCCCCGAAAAGTGCCACCTGACGTCTAAGAAACCATTATTATCATGAC
ATTAACCTATAAAAATAGGCGTATCACGAGGCC
