>Addgene plasmid #72865 | pRB40 | addgene partial sequence | sequence record 139699 | T7 5'-TAATACGACTCACTATAGGG-3'
AGATAAGTTCCTATACTTTCTAGAGAATAGGAACTTCCATATGCTGTTGGAATATACTATTCAACCTACA
AAAATAACGTTAAACAACACTACTTTATATTTGATATGAATGGCCACACCTTTTATGCCATAAAACATAT
TGTAAGAGAATACCACTCTTTTTATTCCTTCTTTCCTTCTTGTACGTTTTTTGCTGTGAGTAGGTCGTGG
TGCTGGTGTTGCAGTTGAAATAACTTAAAATATAAATCATAAAACTCAAACATAAACTTGACTATTTATT
TATTTATTAAGAAAGGAGGTACCGGTATGGCCAAGCCTTTGTCTCAAGAAGAATCCACCCTCATTGAAAG
AGCAACGGCTACAATCAACAGCATCCCCATCTCTGAAGACTACAGCGTCGCCAGCGCAGCTCTCTCTAGC
GACGGCCGCATCTTCACTGGTGTCAATGTATATCATTTTACTGGGGGACCTTGCGCAGAACTCGTGGTGC
TGGGCACTGCTGCTGCTGCGGCAGCTGGCAACCTGACTTGTATCGTCGCGATCGGAAATGAGAACAGGGG
CATCTTGAGCCCCTGCGGACGGTGCCGACAGGTTCTTCTCGATCTGCATCCTGGGATCAAAGCCATAGTG
AAGGACAGTGATGGACAGCCGACGGCAGTTGGGATTCGTGAATTGCTGCCCTCTGGTTATGTGTGGGAGG
GCTAGAAATTATTAAAAATAAAACTTTAAAAATAAATTTGTTTCTAACATATGCCTAGGCTTGTTGATTT
GTTTTTTGTTTATTTACTGCGGTAATTCCTAGTCTTAGAAGCTTATTGAACTTGTT
