>Addgene plasmid #72865 | pRB40 | addgene partial sequence | sequence record 139700 | pTac-F 5'-cggctcgtataatgtgtgga-3'
TCAAAAGAGACGTCTTTTGTTAAGAATGCTGAGGAACTTGCAAAGCAAAAAATGGATGCTATTAACCCTG
AACTTTCTTCAAAATTTAAATTTTTAATAAAATTCCTGTCTCAGTTTCCTGAAGCTTGCTCTAAACCTCG
TTCAAAAAAAATGCAGAATAAAGTTGGTCAAGAGGAACATATTGAATATTTAGCTCGTAGTTTTCATGAG
AGTCGATTGCCAAGAAAACCCACGCCACCTACAACGGTTCCTGATGAGGTGGTTAGCATAGTTCTTAATA
TAAGTTTTAATATACAGCCTGAAAATCTTGAGAGAATAAAAGAAGAACATCGATTTTCCATGGCAGCTGA
GAATATTGTAGGAGATCTTCTAGAAAGATACTAGTACCGCCGCTTGGAGCAGCTGGAGAGGTACCGAATT
CCTTGTACAGCTCGTCCATGCCGAGAGTGATCCCGGCGGCGGTCACGAACTCCAGCAGGACCATGTGATC
GCGCTTCTCGTTGGGGTCTTTGCTCAGGGCGGACTGGGTGCTCAGGTAGTGGTTGTCGGGCAGCAGCACG
GGGCCGTCGCCGATGGGGGTGTTCTGCTGGTAGTGGTCGGCGAGCTGCACGCTGCCGTCCTCGATGTTGT
GGCGGATCTTGAAGTTCACCTTGATGCCGTTCTTCTGCTTGTCGGCCATGATATAGACGTTGTGGCTGTT
GTAGTTGTACTCCAGCTTGTGCCCCAGGATGTTGCCGTCCTCCTTGAAGTCGATGCCCTTCAGCTCGATG
CGGTTCACCAGGGTGTCGCCCTCGAACTTCACCTCGGCGCGG
